>Addgene plasmid #238583 | HiBiT-CHRM1 Fusion Vector | addgene full sequence | sequence record 478461 | Addgene NGS Result
TCAATATTGGCCATTAGCCATATTATTCATTGGTTATATAGCATAAATCAATATTGGCTATTGGCCATTG
CATACGTTGTATCTATATCATAATATGTACATTTATATTGGCTCATGTCCAATATGACCGCCATGTTGGC
ATTGATTATTGACTAGTTATTAATAGTAATCAATTACGGGGTCATTAGTTCATAGCCCATATATGGAGTT
CCGCGTTACATAACTTACGGTAAATGGCCCGCCTGGCTGACCGCCCAACGACCCCCGCCCATTGACGTCA
ATAATGACGTATGTTCCCATAGTAACGCCAATAGGGACTTTCCATTGACGTCAATGGGTGGAGTATTTAC
GGTAAACTGCCCACTTGGCAGTACATCAAGTGTATCATATGCCAAGTCCGCCCCCTATTGACGTCAATGA
CGGTAAATGGCCCGCCTGGCATTATGCCCAGTACATGACCTTACGGGACTTTCCTACTTGGCAGTACATC
TACGTATTAGTCATCGCTATTACCATGGTGATGCGGTTTTGGCAGTACACCAATGGGCGTGGATAGCGGT
TTGACTCACGGGGATTTCCAAGTCTCCACCCCATTGACGTCAATGGGAGTTTGTTTTGGCACCAAAATCA
ACGGGACTTTCCAAAATGTCGTAATAACCCCGCCCCGTTGACGCAAATGGGCGGTAGGCGTGTACGGTGG
GAGGTCTATATAAGCAGAGCTGGTTTAGTGAACCGTCAGATCACTAGAAGCTTTATTGCGGTAGTTTATC
ACAGTTAAATTGCTAACGCAGTCAGTGCTTCTGACACAACAGTCTCGAACTTAAGCTGCAGAAGTTGGTC
GTGAGGCACTGGGCAGGTAAGTATCAAGGTTACAAGACAGGTTTAAGGAGACCAATAGAAACTGGGCTTG
TCGAGACAGAGAAGACTCTTGCGTTTCTGATAGGCACCTATTGGTCTTACTGACATCCACTTTGCCTTTC
TCTCCACAGGTGTCCACTCCCAGTTCAATTACAGCTCTTAAGGCTAGAGTATTAATACGACTCACTATAG
GGCTAGCGCTCACCATGAACTCCTTCTCCACAAGCGCCTTCGGTCCAGTTGCCTTCTCCCTGGGCCTGCT
CCTGGTGTTGCCTGCTGCCTTCCCTGCCCCAGTCTCCGTGAGCGGCTGGCGGCTGTTCAAGAAGATTAGC
GGGAGCTCCGGTGGCTCGAGCGGTGCGATCGCCATGAACACTTCAGCCCCACCTGCTGTCAGCCCCAACA
TCACCGTCCTGGCACCAGGAAAGGGTCCCTGGCAAGTGGCCTTCATTGGGATCACCACGGGCCTCCTGTC
GCTAGCCACAGTGACAGGCAACCTGCTGGTACTCATCTCTTTCAAGGTCAACACGGAGCTCAAGACAGTC
AATAACTACTTCCTGCTGAGCCTGGCCTGTGCTGACCTCATCATCGGTACCTTCTCCATGAACCTCTATA
CCACGTACCTGCTCATGGGCCACTGGGCTCTGGGCACGCTGGCTTGTGACCTCTGGCTGGCCCTGGACTA
TGTGGCCAGCAATGCCTCCGTCATGAATCTGCTGCTCATCAGCTTTGACCGCTACTTCTCCGTGACTCGG
CCCCTGAGCTACCGTGCCAAGCGCACACCCCGCCGGGCAGCTCTGATGATCGGCCTGGCCTGGCTGGTTT
CCTTTGTGCTCTGGGCCCCAGCCATCCTCTTCTGGCAGTACCTGGTAGGGGAGCGGACAGTGCTAGCTGG
GCAGTGCTACATCCAGTTCCTCTCCCAGCCCATCATCACCTTTGGCACAGCCATGGCTGCCTTCTACCTC
CCTGTCACAGTCATGTGCACGCTCTACTGGCGCATCTACCGGGAGACAGAGAACCGAGCACGGGAGCTGG
CAGCCCTTCAGGGCTCCGAGACGCCAGGCAAAGGGGGTGGCAGCAGCAGCAGCTCAGAGAGGTCTCAGCC
AGGGGCTGAGGGCTCACCAGAGACTCCTCCAGGCCGCTGCTGTCGCTGCTGCCGGGCCCCCAGGCTGCTG
CAGGCCTACAGCTGGAAGGAAGAAGAGGAAGAGGACGAAGGCTCCATGGAGTCCCTCACATCCTCAGAGG
GAGAGGAGCCTGGCTCCGAAGTGGTGATCAAGATGCCAATGGTGGACCCCGAGGCACAGGCCCCCACCAA
GCAGCCCCCACGGAGCTCCCCAAATACAGTCAAGAGGCCGACTAAGAAAGGGCGTGATCGAGCTGGCAAG
GGCCAGAAGCCCCGTGGAAAGGAGCAGCTGGCCAAGCGGAAGACCTTCTCGCTGGTCAAGGAGAAGAAGG
CGGCTCGGACCCTGAGTGCCATCCTCCTGGCCTTCATCCTCACCTGGACACCGTACAACATCATGGTGCT
GGTGTCCACCTTCTGCAAGGACTGTGTTCCCGAGACCCTGTGGGAGCTGGGCTACTGGCTGTGCTACGTC
AACAGCACCATCAACCCCATGTGCTACGCACTCTGCAACAAAGCCTTCCGGGACACCTTTCGCCTGCTGC
TGCTTTGCCGCTGGGACAAGAGACGCTGGCGCAAGATCCCCAAGCGCCCTGGCTCCGTGCACCGCACTCC
CTCCCGCCAATGCGTTTAAACGAATTCGGGCTCGGTACCCGGGGATCCTCTAGAGTCGACCTGCAGGCAT
GCAAGCTGATCCGGCTGCTAACAAAGCCCGAAAGGAAGCTGAGTTGGCTGCTGCCACCGCTGAGCAATAA
CTAGCATAACCCCTTGGGGCGGCCGCTTCGAGCAGACATGATAAGATACATTGATGAGTTTGGACAAACC
ACAACTAGAATGCAGTGAAAAAAATGCTTTATTTGTGAAATTTGTGATGCTATTGCTTTATTTGTAACCA
TTATAAGCTGCAATAAACAAGTTAACAACAACAATTGCATTCATTTTATGTTTCAGGTTCAGGGGGAGAT
GTGGGAGGTTTTTTTAAGCAAGTAAAACCTCTACAAATGTGGTAAAATCGAATTTTAACAAAATATTAAC
GCTTACAATTTCCTGATGCGGTATTTTCTCCTTACGCATCTGTGCGGTATTTCACACCGCATACGCGGAT
CTGCGCAGCACCATGGCCTGAAATAACCTCTGAAAGAGGAACTTGGTTAGGTACCTTCTGAGGCGGAAAG
AACCAGCTGTGGAATGTGTGTCAGTTAGGGTGTGGAAAGTCCCCAGGCTCCCCAGCAGGCAGAAGTATGC
AAAGCATGCATCTCAATTAGTCAGCAACCAGGTGTGGAAAGTCCCCAGGCTCCCCAGCAGGCAGAAGTAT
GCAAAGCATGCATCTCAATTAGTCAGCAACCATAGTCCCGCCCCTAACTCCGCCCATCCCGCCCCTAACT
CCGCCCAGTTCCGCCCATTCTCCGCCCCATGGCTGACTAATTTTTTTTATTTATGCAGAGGCCGAGGCCG
CCTCGGCCTCTGAGCTATTCCAGAAGTAGTGAGGAGGCTTTTTTGGAGGCCTAGGCTTTTGCAAAAAGCT
TAATTAACTGTTGACAATTAATCATCGGCATAGTATATCGGCATAGTATAATACGACAAGGTGAGGAACT
AAACCCAGGAGGCAGATCATGATTGAACAAGATGGATTGCACGCAGGTTCTCCGGCCGCTTGGGTGGAGA
GGCTATTCGGCTATGACTGGGCACAACAGACAATCGGCTGCTCTGATGCCGCCGTGTTCCGGCTGTCAGC
GCAGGGGCGCCCGGTTCTTTTTGTCAAGACCGACCTGTCCGGTGCCCTGAATGAACTGCAGGACGAGGCA
GCGCGGCTATCGTGGCTGGCCACGACGGGCGTTCCTTGCGCAGCTGTGCTCGACGTTGTCACTGAAGCGG
GAAGGGACTGGCTGCTATTGGGCGAAGTGCCGGGGCAGGATCTCCTGTCATCTCACCTTGCTCCTGCCGA
GAAAGTATCCATCATGGCTGATGCAATGCGGCGGCTGCATACGCTTGATCCGGCTACCTGCCCATTCGAC
CACCAAGCGAAACATCGCATCGAGCGAGCACGTACTCGGATGGAAGCCGGTCTTGTCGATCAGGATGATC
TGGACGAAGAGCATCAGGGGCTCGCGCCAGCCGAACTGTTCGCCAGGCTCAAGGCGCGCATGCCCGACGG
CGAGGATCTCGTCGTGACCCATGGCGATGCCTGCTTGCCGAATATCATGGTGGAAAATGGCCGCTTTTCT
GGATTCATCGACTGTGGCCGGCTGGGTGTGGCGGACCGCTATCAGGACATAGCGTTGGCTACCCGTGATA
TTGCTGAAGAGCTTGGCGGCGAATGGGCTGACCGCTTCCTCGTGCTTTACGGTATCGCCGCTCCCGATTC
GCAGCGCATCGCCTTCTATCGCCTTCTTGACGAGTTCTTCTGAGCGGGACTCTGGGGTTCGAAATGACCG
ACCAAGCGACGCCCAACCTGCCATCACGATGGCCGCAATAAAATATCTTTATTTTCATTACATCTGTGTG
TTGGTTTTTTGTGTGAATCGATAGCGATAAGGATCCTCTTTGCGCTTGCGTTTTCCCTTGTCCAGATAGC
CCAGTAGCTGACATTCATCCGGGGTCAGCACCGTTTCTGCGGACTGGCTTTCTACCCGGTATCAGCTCAC
TCAAAGGCGGTAATACGGTTATCCACAGAATCAGGGGATAACGCAGGAAAGAACATGTGAGCAAAAGGCC
AGCAAAAGGCCAGGAACCGTAAAAAGGCCGCGTTGCTGGCGTTTTTCCATAGGCTCCGCCCCCCTGACGA
GCATCACAAAAATCGACGCTCAAGTCAGAGGTGGCGAAACCCGACAGGACTATAAAGATACCAGGCGTTT
CCCCCTGGAAGCTCCCTCGTGCGCTCTCCTGTTCCGACCCTGCCGCTTACCGGATACCTGTCCGCCTTTC
TCCCTTCGGGAAGCGTGGCGCTTTCTCATAGCTCACGCTGTAGGTATCTCAGTTCGGTGTAGGTCGTTCG
CTCCAAGCTGGGCTGTGTGCACGAACCCCCCGTTCAGCCCGACCGCTGCGCCTTATCCGGTAACTATCGT
CTTGAGTCCAACCCGGTAAGACACGACTTATCGCCACTGGCAGCAGCCACTGGTAACAGGATTAGCAGAG
CGAGGTATGTAGGCGGTGCTACAGAGTTCTTGAAGTGGTGGCCTAACTACGGCTACACTAGAAGGACAGT
ATTTGGTATCTGCGCTCTGCTGAAGCCAGTTACCTTCGGAAAAAGAGTTGGTAGCTCTTGATCCGGCAAA
CAAACCACCGCTGGTAGCGGTGGTTTTTTTGTTTGCAAGCAGCAGATTACGCGCAGAAAAAAAGGATTTC
AAGAAGATCCTTTGATCTTTTCTACGGGGTCTGACGCTCAGTGGAACGAAAACTCACGTTAAGGGATTTT
GGTCATGAGATTATCAAAAAGGATCTTCACCTAGATCCTTTTATAGTCCGGAAATACAGGAACGCACGCT
GGATGGCCCTTCGCTGGGATGGTGAAACCATGAAAAATGGCAGCTTCAGTGGATTAAGTGGGGGTAATGT
GGCCTGTACCCTCTGGTTGCATAGGTATTCATACGGTTAAAATTTATCAGGCGCGATTGCGGCAGTTTTT
CGGGTGGTTTGTTGCCATTTTTACCTGTCTGCTGCCGTGATCGCGCTGAACGCGTTTTAGCGGTGCGTAC
AATTAAGGGATTATGGTAAATCCACTTACTGTCTGCCCTCGTAGCCATCGAGATAAACCGCAGTACTCCG
GCCACGATGCGTCCGGCGTAGAGGATCGAGATCT
Features (pLannotate 1.2.2; 20 found; start..end, strand, type, name):
    140..517     +  enhancer       CMV enhancer: human cytomegalovirus immediate early enhancer
    519..718     +  promoter       CMV promoter: human cytomegalovirus (CMV) immediate early promoter
    857..989     +  intron         chimeric intron: chimera between introns from human β-globin and immunoglobulin heavy chain genes
   1033..1051    +  promoter       T7 promoter: promoter for bacteriophage T7 RNA polymerase
   1065..1154    +  CDS            IL6 (fragment): IL6_HUMAN - Also known as IFNB2. Experimental evidence at protein level: Swiss-Prot protein existence level 1. Acts as an essential factor in bone homeostasis and on vessels directly or indirectly by induction of VEGF, resulting in increased angiogenesis activity and vascular permeability (PubMed:17075861, PubMed:12794819). Induces, through 'trans-signaling' and synergistically with IL1B and TNF, the production of VEGF (PubMed:12794819). Involved in metabolic controls, is discharged into the bloodstream after muscle contraction increasing lipolysis and improving insulin resistance (PubMed:2082
   1224..2603    +  CDS            CHRM1: ACM1_HUMAN - Experimental evidence at protein level: Swiss-Prot protein existence level 1. The muscarinic acetylcholine receptor mediates various cellular responses, including inhibition of adenylate cyclase, breakdown of phosphoinositides and modulation of potassium channels through the action of G proteins. Primary transducing effect is Pi turnover. From Homo sapiens (Human).
   2612..2667    +  misc_feature   MCS: pUC18/19 multiple cloning site
   2674..2723    +  CDS            SET1 (fragment): solubility-enhancement tag derived from T7 phage gene 10B
   2731..2750    +  terminator     T7 terminator (fragment): transcription terminator for bacteriophage T7 RNA polymerase
   2772..2893    -  polyA_signal   SV40 poly(A) signal: SV40 polyadenylation signal
   2916..2984    -  CDS            large T antigen (fragment): large T antigen from SV40 (simian virus 40)
   2989..3021    +  rep_origin     M13 ori (fragment): M13 bacteriophage origin of replication; arrow indicates direction of (+) strand synthesis
   3022..3073    -  misc_feature   bom (fragment): basis of mobility region from pBR322
   3138..3495    +  promoter       SV40 promoter: SV40 enhancer and early promoter
   3510..3557    +  promoter       EM7 promoter: synthetic bacterial promoter&nbsp
   3589..4380    +  CDS            neo: KKA2_KLEPN - Also known as kan, nptII. Experimental evidence at protein level: Swiss-Prot protein existence level 1. Resistance to kanamycin, neomycin, paromomycin, ribostamycin, butirosin and gentamicin B. From Klebsiella pneumoniae.
   4447..4495    +  polyA_signal   poly(A) signal: synthetic polyadenylation signal
   4516..4605    -  CDS            tnpA (fragment): TN5P_ECOLX - Also known as tnp. Experimental evidence at protein level: Swiss-Prot protein existence level 1. Mediates transposition of transposon Tn5 by a 'cut and paste' mechanism. First, the monomeric transposase binds the 19 bp inverted DNA repeats flanking the transposon. Then, dimerization of the DNA- bound transposase creates a synaptic DNA complex. After nicking of the first DNA strand, excision of the transposon proceeds through a series of intermediates. The transposase then mediates the insertion of the transposon at a new site by strand transfer. The activity of the wild- type tran
   4734..5322    -  rep_origin     ori: high-copy-number ColE1/pMB1/pBR322/pUC origin of replication
   5438..5721    +  misc_feature   cer region: ColE1-derived recombination site that helps to maintain plasmids as monomers
