[The description below was written by a language model from this plasmid's Addgene catalogue record and pLannotate feature annotations shown in this document.]
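Description:
HiBiT-CHRM1 Fusion Vector is a mammalian expression plasmid of about 5.8 kb built on the pFN39K secHiBiT CMV-neo Flexi Vector backbone. It carries the unmutated human CHRM1 coding sequence, which encodes the M1 muscarinic acetylcholine receptor, a G protein-coupled receptor. Transcription is driven by the human cytomegalovirus immediate early enhancer and promoter, followed by a chimeric β-globin/immunoglobulin intron that generally improves mRNA processing and expression. A T7 promoter sits just upstream of the open reading frame, with a partial T7 terminator downstream, which would allow in vitro transcription. The mammalian transcript ends at an SV40 polyadenylation signal.

The reading frame opens with a short fragment of human IL6, which most likely serves as the secretion signal implied by "sec" in the backbone name. The HiBiT tag is recorded as N-terminal and supplied by the backbone. It is not annotated separately in the feature table, but presumably lies in the short gap between the IL6 fragment and CHRM1. HiBiT is a small peptide that complements the LgBiT partner to reconstitute NanoLuc luciferase activity. Placing it after a signal sequence should put it on the extracellular N-terminus of the receptor, an arrangement commonly used to quantify surface expression or internalisation, though the record states only that the plasmid expresses the fusion protein.

A single neo (nptII) gene sits behind tandem SV40 early and bacterial EM7 promoters and ends with a synthetic poly(A) signal. This gives kanamycin resistance in E. coli and neomycin-class selection in mammalian cells. Propagation relies on a high-copy ColE1/pUC origin, and a cer site helps keep the plasmid monomeric. Several other short annotated fragments appear to be backbone remnants or incidental matches.
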