Addgene plasmid #238583: HiBiT-CHRM1 Fusion Vector
Purpose: Express HiBiT-CHRM1 Fusion Protein in Mammalian Cells under a CMV promoter
Depositing lab: Promega Corporation.
Backbone
  Vector backbone: pFN39K secHiBiT CMV-neo Flexi Vector
  Vector type: Mammalian Expression
  Selectable markers: Neomycin
Growth in bacteria
  Bacterial resistance: Kanamycin, 50 μg/mL
  Growth temperature: 37°C
  Growth strain: DH5alpha
  Copy number: High Copy
Gene/Insert
  Gene/Insert name: CHRM1
  Species: H. sapiens (human)
  Mutation: None
  Entrez Gene: CHRM1 (a.k.a. HM1, M1, M1R)
  Promoter: CMV
  Tag / fusion protein: HiBiT (N terminal on backbone)
  Cloning method: Other
Terms and licenses: Academic/Nonprofit Terms; Industry Terms
How to cite: HiBiT-CHRM1 Fusion Vector was a gift from Promega Corporation (Addgene plasmid # 238583 ; http://n2t.net/addgene:238583 ; RRID:Addgene_238583)
